Addgene plasmid #208869: pBMN-HA-NAP1-L226Q/L233Q (delta-TBK1)
Purpose: For mammalian expression of NAP1 (delta-TBK1)
Depositing lab: Sascha Martens. Depositing organization: University of Vienna. Publication: Control of mitophagy initiation and progression by the TBK1 adaptors NAP1 and SINTBAD. Adriaenssens E, Nguyen TN, Sawa-Makarska J, Khuu G, Schuschnig M, Shoebridge S, Watts EM, Csalyi KD, Padman BS, Lazarou M, Martens S. bioRxiv September 25, 202 10.1101/2023.09.25.559255.
Backbone
  Vector backbone: pBMN
  Vector type: Mammalian Expression
Growth in bacteria
  Bacterial resistance: Ampicillin, 100 μg/mL
  Growth temperature: 37°C
  Growth strain: NEB Stable
  Copy number: Unknown
Gene/Insert
  Gene/Insert name: NAP1
  Species: H. sapiens (human)
  Mutation: L226Q/L233Q (disrupts TBK1 binding)
  Entrez Gene: AZI2 (a.k.a. AZ2, NAP1, TILP)
  Tag / fusion protein: HA (N terminal on insert)
  Cloning method: Gibson Cloning
Terms and licenses: Academic/Nonprofit Terms; Industry Terms: Not Available to Industry
How to cite: pBMN-HA-NAP1-L226Q/L233Q (delta-TBK1) was a gift from Sascha Martens (Addgene plasmid # 208869 ; http://n2t.net/addgene:208869 ; RRID:Addgene_208869)
