[The description below was written by a language model from this plasmid's Addgene catalogue record and pLannotate feature annotations shown in this document.]
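Description:
pBMN-HA-NAP1-L226Q/L233Q (delta-TBK1) is a Moloney murine leukemia virus-based retroviral vector, catalogued as a mammalian expression plasmid, that carries human NAP1 (gene symbol AZI2) with an N-terminal HA epitope tag. The 6.2 kb plasmid is propagated in E. coli through a high-copy ColE1/pUC-type origin and selected with ampicillin via the β-lactamase gene and its native promoter. A recombination-deficient growth strain is recorded, which is a common precaution for plasmids carrying two direct LTR repeats. A short lacI fragment is also annotated and appears to be a backbone remnant.

The viral cassette is flanked by two MMLV long terminal repeats. Downstream of the 5′ LTR lie the Ψ packaging signal, a truncated gag segment lacking its start codon, and a pol region containing the splice acceptor. Together these allow the transcript to be packaged into retroviral particles when the viral proteins are supplied in trans by a packaging cell line. No separate internal promoter is annotated, so expression of the insert is presumably driven by the 5′ LTR. No mammalian selection marker or reporter appears in the feature table.

The HA sequence, detected as a fragment of a 3xHA annotation, is followed by a multiple cloning site remnant and the AZI2 open reading frame, which was assembled by Gibson cloning. NAP1 is an adaptor protein that binds and activates the kinase TBK1. The L226Q/L233Q substitutions are recorded as disrupting TBK1 binding, making this a binding-deficient mutant. The associated work concerns how the TBK1 adaptors NAP1 and SINTBAD control mitophagy, so the construct is suited to expressing an HA-detectable, TBK1-uncoupled NAP1 in mammalian cells.
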