Features (pLannotate 1.2.2; 12 found; start..end, strand, type, name):
     30..82      -  CDS            lacI (fragment): lac repressor; lacI; The lac repressor binds to the lac operator to inhibit transcription in E. coli. This inhibition can be relieved by adding lactose or isopropyl-β-D-thiogalactopyranoside (IPTG).
    265..853     -  rep_origin     ori: high-copy-number ColE1/pMB1/pBR322/pUC origin of replication
   1017..1877    -  CDS            AmpR: β-lactamase; bla; confers resistance to ampicillin, carbenicillin, and related antibiotics
   1878..1982    -  promoter       AmpR promoter: bla
   2408..2999    +  LTR            LTR: long terminal repeat from Moloney murine leukemia virus
   3062..3419    +  misc_feature   MMLV Ψ: packaging signal of Moloney murine leukemia virus (MMLV)
   3484..3900    +  CDS            gag (truncated): truncated Moloney murine leukemia virus (MMLV) gag gene lacking the start codon
   3910..4284    +  misc_feature   pol region: Moloney murine leukemia virus (MMLV) pol region containing the splice acceptor site
   4296..4323    +  CDS            3xHA (fragment): three tandem HA epitope tags
   4319..4350    +  misc_feature   MCS (fragment): multiple cloning site
   4350..5525    +  CDS            AZI2: AZI2_HUMAN - Also known as NAP1, TBKBP2. Experimental evidence at protein level: Swiss-Prot protein existence level 1. Adapter protein which binds TBK1 and IKBKE playing a role in antiviral innate immunity. Activates serine/threonine-protein kinase TBK1 and facilitates its oligomerization. Enhances the phosphorylation of NF-kappa-B p65 subunit RELA by TBK1. Promotes TBK1-induced as well as TNF-alpha or PMA-induced activation of NF-kappa-B. Participates in IFNB promoter activation via TICAM1. From Homo sapiens (Human).
   5600..6191    +  LTR            LTR: long terminal repeat from Moloney murine leukemia virus
>Addgene plasmid #208869 | pBMN-HA-NAP1-L226Q/L233Q (delta-TBK1) | addgene full sequence | sequence record 418221 | Addgene NGS Result
CTTAAGTATTTACATTAAATGGCCATAGTTGCATTAATGAATCGGCCAACGCGCGGGGAGAGGCGGTTTG
CGTATTGGGCGCTCTTCCGCTTCCTCGCTCACTGACTCGCTGCGCTCGGTCGTTCGGCTGCGGCGAGCGG
TATCAGCTCACTCAAAGGCGGTAATACGGTTATCCACAGAATCAGGGGATAACGCAGGAAAGAACATGTG
AGCAAAAGGCCAGCAAAAGGCCAGGAACCGTAAAAAGGCCGCGTTGCTGGCGTTTTTCCATAGGCTCCGC
CCCCCTGACGAGCATCACAAAAATCGACGCTCAAGTCAGAGGTGGCGAAACCCGACAGGACTATAAAGAT
ACCAGGCGTTTCCCCCTGGAAGCTCCCTCGTGCGCTCTCCTGTTCCGACCCTGCCGCTTACCGGATACCT
GTCCGCCTTTCTCCCTTCGGGAAGCGTGGCGCTTTCTCATAGCTCACGCTGTAGGTATCTCAGTTCGGTG
TAGGTCGTTCGCTCCAAGCTGGGCTGTGTGCACGAACCCCCCGTTCAGCCCGACCGCTGCGCCTTATCCG
GTAACTATCGTCTTGAGTCCAACCCGGTAAGACACGACTTATCGCCACTGGCAGCAGCCACTGGTAACAG
GATTAGCAGAGCGAGGTATGTAGGCGGTGCTACAGAGTTCTTGAAGTGGTGGCCTAACTACGGCTACACT
AGAAGAACAGTATTTGGTATCTGCGCTCTGCTGAAGCCAGTTACCTTCGGAAAAAGAGTTGGTAGCTCTT
GATCCGGCAAACAAACCACCGCTGGTAGCGGTGGTTTTTTTGTTTGCAAGCAGCAGATTACGCGCAGAAA
AAAAGGATCTCAAGAAGATCCTTTGATCTTTTCTACGGGGTCTGACGCTCAGTGGAACGAAAACTCACGT
TAAGGGATTTTGGTCATGAGATTATCAAAAAGGATCTTCACCTAGATCCTTTTGCGGCCGGCCGCAAATC
AATCTAAAGTATATATGAGTAAACTTGGTCTGACAGTTACCAATGCTTAATCAGTGAGGCACCTATCTCA
GCGATCTGTCTATTTCGTTCATCCATAGTTGCCTGACTCCCCGTCGTGTAGATAACTACGATACGGGAGG
GCTTACCATCTGGCCCCAGTGCTGCAATGATACCGCGAGACCCACGCTCACCGGCTCCAGATTTATCAGC
AATAAACCAGCCAGCCGGAAGGGCCGAGCGCAGAAGTGGTCCTGCAACTTTATCCGCCTCCATCCAGTCT
ATTAATTGTTGCCGGGAAGCTAGAGTAAGTAGTTCGCCAGTTAATAGTTTGCGCAACGTTGTTGCCATTG
CTACAGGCATCGTGGTGTCACGCTCGTCGTTTGGTATGGCTTCATTCAGCTCCGGTTCCCAACGATCAAG
GCGAGTTACATGATCCCCCATGTTGTGCAAAAAAGCGGTTAGCTCCTTCGGTCCTCCGATCGTTGTCAGA
AGTAAGTTGGCCGCAGTGTTATCACTCATGGTTATGGCAGCACTGCATAATTCTCTTACTGTCATGCCAT
CCGTAAGATGCTTTTCTGTGACTGGTGAGTACTCAACCAAGTCATTCTGAGAATAGTGTATGCGGCGACC
GAGTTGCTCTTGCCCGGCGTCAATACGGGATAATACCGCGCCACATAGCAGAACTTTAAAAGTGCTCATC
ATTGGAAAACGTTCTTCGGGGCGAAAACTCTCAAGGATCTTACCGCTGTTGAGATCCAGTTCGATGTAAC
CCACTCGTGCACCCAACTGATCTTCAGCATCTTTTACTTTCACCAGCGTTTCTGGGTGAGCAAAAACAGG
AAGGCAAAATGCCGCAAAAAAGGGAATAAGGGCGACACGGAAATGTTGAATACTCATACTCTTCCTTTTT
CAATATTATTGAAGCATTTATCAGGGTTATTGTCTCATGAGCGGATACATATTTGAATGTATTTAGAAAA
ATAAACAAATAGGGGTTCCGCGCACATTTCCCCGAAAAGTGCCACCAGCTTTGCTCTTAGGAGTTTCCTA
ATACATCCCAAACTCAAATATATAAAGCATTTGACTTGTTCTATGCCCTAGGGGGCGGGGGGAAGCTAAG
CCAGCTTTTTTTAACATTTAAAATGTTTAAAATGTTAATTCCATTTTAAATGCACAGATGTTTTTATTTC
ATAAGGGTTTCAATGTGCATGAATGCTGCAATATTCCTGTTACCAAAGCTAGTATAAATAAAAATAGATA
AACGTGGAAATTACTTAGAGTTTCTGTCATTAACGTTTCCTTCCTCAGTTGACAACATAAATGCGCTGCT
GAGAAGCCAGTTTGCATCTGTCAGGATCAATTTCCCATTATGCCAGTCATATTAATTACTAGTCAATTAG
TTGATTTTTATTTTTGACATATACATGTGAAAGACCCCACCTGTAGGTTTGGCAAGCTAGCTTAAGTAAC
GCCATTTTGCAAGGCATGGAAAAATACATAACTGAGAATAGAAAAGTTCAGATCAAGGTCAGGAACAGAT
GGAACAGCTGAATATGGGCCAAACAGGATATCTGTGGTAAGCAGTTCCTGCCCCGGCTCAGGGCCAAGAA
CAGATGGAACAGCTGAATATGGGCCAAACAGGATATCTGTGGTAAGCAGTTCCTGCCCCGGCTCAGGGCC
AAGAACAGATGGTCCCCAGATGCGGTCCAGCCCTCAGCAGTTTCTAGAGAACCATCAGATGTTTCCAGGG
TGCCCCAAGGACCTGAAATGACCCTGTGCCTTATTTGAACTAACCAATCAGTTCGCTTCTCGCTTCTGTT
CGCGCGCTTCTGCTCCCCGAGCTCAATAAAAGAGCCCACAACCCCTCACTCGGCGCGCCAGTCCTCCGAT
TGACTGAGTCGCCCGGGTACCCGTGTATCCAATAAACCCTCTTGCAGTTGCATCCGACTTGTGGTCTCGC
TGTTCCTTGGGAGGGTCTCCTCTGAGTGATTGACTACCCGTCAGCGGGGGTCTTTCATTTGGGGGCTCGT
CCGGGATCGGGAGACCCCTGCCCAGGGACCACCGACCCACCACCGGGAGGTAAGCTGGCCAGCAACTTAT
CTGTGTCTGTCCGATTGTCTAGTGTCTATGACTGATTTTATGCGCCTGCGTCGGTACTAGTTAGCTAACT
AGCTCTGTATCTGGCGGACCCGTGGTGGAACTGACGAGTTCGGAACACCCGGCCGCAACCCTGGGAGACG
TCCCAGGGACTTCGGGGGCCGTTTTTGTGGCCCGACCTGAGTCCAAAAATCCCGATCGTTTTGGACTCTT
TGGTGCACCCCCCTTAGAGGAGGGATATGTGGTTCTGGTAGGAGACGAGAACCTAAAACAGTTCCCGCCT
CCGTCTGAATTTTTGCTTTCGGTTTGGGACCGAAGCCGCGCCGCGCGTCTTGTCTGCTGCAGCATCGTTC
TGTGTTGTCTCTGTCTGACTGTGTTTCTGTATTTGTCTGAAAATATGGGCCCGGGCCAGACTGTTACCAC
TCCCTTAAGTTTGACCTTAGGTCACTGGAAAGATGTCGAGCGGATCGCTCACAACCAGTCGGTAGATGTC
AAGAAGAGACGTTGGGTTACCTTCTGCTCTGCAGAATGGCCAACCTTTAACGTCGGATGGCCGCGAGACG
GCACCTTTAACCGAGACCTCATCACCCAGGTTAAGATCAAGGTCTTTTCACCTGGCCCGCATGGACACCC
AGACCAGGTCCCCTACATCGTGACCTGGGAAGCCTTGGCTTTTGACCCCCCTCCCTGGGTCAAGCCCTTT
GTACACCCTAAGCCTCCGCCTCCTCTTCCTCCATCCGCCCCGTCTCTCCCCCTTGAACCTCCTCGTTCGA
CCCCGCCTCGATCCTCCCTTTATCCAGCCCTCACTCCTTCTCTAGGCGCCCCCATATGGCCATATGAGAT
CTTATATGGGGCACCCCCGCCCCTTGTAAACTTCCCTGACCCTGACATGACAAGAGTTACTAACAGCCCC
TCTCTCCAAGCTCACTTACAGGCTCTCTACTTAGTCCAGCACGAAGTCTGGAGACCTCTGGCGGCAGCCT
ACCAAGAACAACTGGACCGACCGGTGGTACCTCACCCTTACCGAGTCGGCGACACAGTGTGGGTCCGCCG
ACACCAGACTAAGAACCTAGAACCTCGCTGGAAAGGACCTTACACAGTCCTGCTGACCACCCCCACCGCC
CTCAAAGTAGACGGCATCGCAGCTTGGATACACGCCGCCCACGTGAAGGCTGCCGACCCCGGGGGTGGAC
CATCCTCTAGACTGCCGCCACCATGTACCCATACGATGTTCCAGATTACGCTTCCGGACTCAGATCTCGA
GCTCAAGCTTTGGATGCACTGGTAGAAGATGATATCTGTATTCTGAATCATGAAAAAGCCCATAAGAGAG
ATACAGTGACTCCAGTTTCAATATATTCAGGAGATGAATCTGTTGCTTCCCATTTTGCTCTTGTCACTGC
ATATGAAGACATCAAAAAACGACTTAAGGATTCAGAGAAAGAGAACTCTTTGTTAAAGAAGAGAATAAGA
TTTTTGGAAGAAAAGCTAATAGCTCGATTTGAAGAAGAAACAAGTTCCGTGGGACGAGAACAAGTAAATA
AGGCCTATCATGCATATCGAGAGGTTTGCATTGATAGAGATAATTTGAAGAGCAAACTGGACAAAATGAA
TAAAGACAACTCTGAATCTTTGAAAGTATTGAATGAGCAGCTACAATCTAAAGAAGTAGAACTCCTCCAG
CTGAGGACAGAGGTGGAAACTCAGCAGGTGATGAGGAATTTAAATCCACCTTCATCAAACTGGGAGGTGG
AAAAGTTGAGCTGTGACCTGAAGATCCATGGTTTGGAACAAGAGCTGGAACTGATGAGGAAAGAATGTAG
CGATCTCAAAATAGAACTACAGAAAGCCAAACAAACGGATCCATATCAGGAAGACAATCTGAAGAGCAGA
GATCTCCAAAAACTAAGCATTTCAAGTGATAATATGCAGCATGCATACTGGGAACAGAAGAGAGAAATGT
CTAATCAACATCTGGTGACTCAAGTACAAGCTGAACTACTAAGAAAACTGAAAACCTCAACTGCAATCAA
GAAAGCCTGTGCCCCTGTAGGATGCAGTGAAGACCTTGGAAGAGACAGCACAAAACTGCACTTGATGAAT
TTTACTGCAACATACACAAGACATCCCCCTCTCTTACCAAATGGCAAAGCTCTTTGTCATACCACATCTT
CCCCTTTACCAGGAGATGTAAAGGTTTTATCAGAGAAAGCAATCCTCCAATCATGGACAGACAATGAGAG
ATCCATTCCTAATGATGGTACATGCTTTCAGGAACACAGTTCTTATGGCAGAAATTCTCTGGAAGACAAT
TCCTGGGTATTTCCAAGTCCTCCTAAATCAAGTGAGACAGCATTTGGGGAAACTAAAACTAAAACTTTGC
CTTTACCCAACCTTCCACCACTGCATTACTTGGATCAACATAATCAGAACTGCCTTTATAAGAATTAGGG
CTCCACCGGATCTAGATAACTGATCACGATAAAATAAAAGATTTTATTTAGTCTCCAGAAAAAGGGGGGA
ATGAAAGACCCCACCTGTAGGTTTGGCAAGCTAGCTTAAGTAACGCCATTTTGCAAGGCATGGAAAAATA
CATAACTGAGAATAGAGAAGTTCAGATCAAGGTCAGGAACAGATGGAACAGCTGAATATGGGCCAAACAG
GATATCTGTGGTAAGCAGTTCCTGCCCCGGCTCAGGGCCAAGAACAGATGGAACAGCTGAATATGGGCCA
AACAGGATATCTGTGGTAAGCAGTTCCTGCCCCGGCTCAGGGCCAAGAACAGATGGTCCCCAGATGCGGT
CCAGCCCTCAGCAGTTTCTAGAGAACCATCAGATGTTTCCAGGGTGCCCCAAGGACCTGAAATGACCCTG
TGCCTTATTTGAACTAACCAATCAGTTCGCTTCTCGCTTCTGTTCGCGCGCTTCTGCTCCCCGAGCTCAA
TAAAAGAGCCCACAACCCCTCACTCGGCGCGCCAGTCCTCCGATTGACTGAGTCGCCCGGGTACCCGTGT
ATCCAATAAACCCTCTTGCAGTTGCATCCGACTTGTGGTCTCGCTGTTCCTTGGGAGGGTCTCCTCTGAG
TGATTGACTACCCGTCAGCGGGGGTCTTTCACATGCAGCATGTATCAAAATTAATTTGGTTTTTTTT
